>Addgene plasmid #190105 | MMLV-RT for Split-PE (pEH45) | addgene full sequence | sequence record 370600 | Addgene NGS Result
GCGTTGACATTGATTATTGACTAGTTATTAATAGTAATCAATTACGGGGTCATTAGTTCATAGCCCATAT
ATGGAGTTCCGCGTTACATAACTTACGGTAAATGGCCCGCCTGGCTGACCGCCCAACGACCCCCGCCCAT
TGACGTCAATAATGACGTATGTTCCCATAGTAACGCCAATAGGGACTTTCCATTGACGTCAATGGGTGGA
GTATTTACGGTAAACTGCCCACTTGGCAGTACATCAAGTGTATCATATGCCAAGTACGCCCCCTATTGAC
GTCAATGACGGTAAATGGCCCGCCTGGCATTATGCCCAGTACATGACCTTATGGGACTTTCCTACTTGGC
AGTACATCTACGTATTAGTCATCGCTATTACCATGGTGATGCGGTTTTGGCAGTACATCAATGGGCGTGG
ATAGCGGTTTGACTCACGGGGATTTCCAAGTCTCCACCCCATTGACGTCAATGGGAGTTTGTTTTGGCAC
CAAAATCAACGGGACTTTCCAAAATGTCGTAACAACTCCGCCCCATTGACGCAAATGGGCGGTAGGCGTG
TACGGTGGGAGGTCTATATAAGCAGAGCTGGTTTAGTGAACCGTCAGATCCGCTAGAGATCCGCGGCCGC
TAATACGACTCACTATAGGGAGAGCCGCCACCATGAAACGGACAGCCGACGGAAGCGAGTTCGAGTCACC
AAAGAAGAAGCGGAAAGTCACCCTAAATATAGAAGATGAGTATCGGCTACATGAGACCTCAAAAGAGCCA
GATGTTTCTCTAGGGTCCACATGGCTGTCTGATTTTCCTCAGGCCTGGGCGGAAACCGGGGGCATGGGAC
TGGCAGTTCGCCAAGCTCCTCTGATCATACCTCTGAAAGCAACCTCTACCCCCGTGTCCATAAAACAATA
CCCCATGTCACAAGAAGCCAGACTGGGGATCAAGCCCCACATACAGAGACTGTTGGACCAGGGAATACTG
GTACCCTGCCAGTCCCCCTGGAACACGCCCCTGCTACCCGTTAAGAAACCAGGGACTAATGATTATAGGC
CTGTCCAGGATCTGAGAGAAGTCAACAAGCGGGTGGAAGACATCCACCCCACCGTGCCCAACCCTTACAA
CCTCTTGAGCGGGCTCCCACCGTCCCACCAGTGGTACACTGTGCTTGATTTAAAGGATGCCTTTTTCTGC
CTGAGACTCCACCCCACCAGTCAGCCTCTCTTCGCCTTTGAGTGGAGAGATCCAGAGATGGGAATCTCAG
GACAATTGACCTGGACCAGACTCCCACAGGGTTTCAAAAACAGTCCCACCCTGTTTAATGAGGCACTGCA
CAGAGACCTAGCAGACTTCCGGATCCAGCACCCAGACTTGATCCTGCTACAGTACGTGGATGACTTACTG
CTGGCCGCCACTTCTGAGCTAGACTGCCAACAAGGTACTCGGGCCCTGTTACAAACCCTAGGGAACCTCG
GGTATCGGGCCTCGGCCAAGAAAGCCCAAATTTGCCAGAAACAGGTCAAGTATCTGGGGTATCTTCTAAA
AGAGGGTCAGAGATGGCTGACTGAGGCCAGAAAAGAGACTGTGATGGGGCAGCCTACTCCGAAGACCCCT
CGACAACTAAGGGAGTTCCTAGGGAAGGCAGGCTTCTGTCGCCTCTTCATCCCTGGGTTTGCAGAAATGG
CAGCCCCCCTGTACCCTCTCACCAAACCGGGGACTCTGTTTAATTGGGGCCCAGACCAACAAAAGGCCTA
TCAAGAAATCAAGCAAGCTCTTCTAACTGCCCCAGCCCTGGGGTTGCCAGATTTGACTAAGCCCTTTGAA
CTCTTTGTCGACGAGAAGCAGGGCTACGCCAAAGGTGTCCTAACGCAAAAACTGGGACCTTGGCGTCGGC
CGGTGGCCTACCTGTCCAAAAAGCTAGACCCAGTAGCAGCTGGGTGGCCCCCTTGCCTACGGATGGTAGC
AGCCATTGCCGTACTGACAAAGGATGCAGGCAAGCTAACCATGGGACAGCCACTAGTCATTCTGGCCCCC
CATGCAGTAGAGGCACTAGTCAAACAACCCCCCGACCGCTGGCTTTCCAACGCCCGGATGACTCACTATC
AGGCCTTGCTTTTGGACACGGACCGGGTCCAGTTCGGACCGGTGGTAGCCCTGAACCCGGCTACGCTGCT
CCCACTGCCTGAGGAAGGGCTGCAACACAACTGCCTTGATATCCTGGCCGAAGCCCACGGAACCCGACCC
GACCTAACGGACCAGCCGCTCCCAGACGCCGACCACACCTGGTACACGGATGGAAGCAGTCTCTTACAAG
AGGGACAGCGTAAGGCGGGAGCTGCGGTGACCACCGAGACCGAGGTAATCTGGGCTAAAGCCCTGCCAGC
CGGGACATCCGCTCAGCGGGCTGAACTGATAGCACTCACCCAGGCCCTAAAGATGGCAGAAGGTAAGAAG
CTAAATGTTTATACTGATAGCCGTTATGCTTTTGCTACTGCCCATATCCATGGAGAAATATACAGAAGGC
GTGGGTGGCTCACATCAGAAGGCAAAGAGATCAAAAATAAAGACGAGATCTTGGCCCTACTAAAAGCCCT
CTTTCTGCCCAAAAGACTTAGCATAATCCATTGTCCAGGACATCAAAAGGGACACAGCGCCGAGGCTAGA
GGCAACCGGATGGCTGACCAAGCGGCCCGAAAGGCAGCCATCACAGAGACTCCAGACACCTCTACCCTCC
TCATAGAAAATTCATCACCCTCTGGCGGCTCAAAAAGAACCGCCGACGGCAGCGAATTCGAGCCCAAGAA
GAAGAGGAAAGTCTAACCGGTCATCATCACCATCACCATTGAGTTTAAACCCGCTGATCAGCCTCGACTG
TGCCTTCTAGTTGCCAGCCATCTGTTGTTTGCCCCTCCCCCGTGCCTTCCTTGACCCTGGAAGGTGCCAC
TCCCACTGTCCTTTCCTAATAAAATGAGAAAATTGCATCGCATTGTCTGAGTAGGTGTCATTCTATTCTG
GGGGGTGGGGTGGGGCAGGACAGCAAGGGGGAGGATTGGGAAGACAATAGCAGGCATGCTGGGGATGCGG
TGGGCTCTATGGCTTCTGAGGCGGAAAGAACCAGCTGGGGCTCGATACCGTCGACCTCTAGCTAGAGCTT
GGCGTAATCATGGTCATAGCTGTTTCCTGTGTGAAATTGTTATCCGCTCACAATTCCACACAACATACGA
GCCGGAAGCATAAAGTGTAAAGCCTAGGGTGCCTAATGAGTGAGCTAACTCACATTAATTGCGTTGCGCT
CACTGCCCGCTTTCCAGTCGGGAAACCTGTCGTGCCAGCTGCATTAATGAATCGGCCAACGCGCGGGGAG
AGGCGGTTTGCGTATTGGGCGCTCTTCCGCTTCCTCGCTCACTGACTCGCTGCGCTCGGTCGTTCGGCTG
CGGCGAGCGGTATCAGCTCACTCAAAGGCGGTAATACGGTTATCCACAGAATCAGGGGATAACGCAGGAA
AGAACATGTGAGCAAAAGGCCAGCAAAAGGCCAGGAACCGTAAAAAGGCCGCGTTGCTGGCGTTTTTCCA
TAGGCTCCGCCCCCCTGACGAGCATCACAAAAATCGACGCTCAAGTCAGAGGTGGCGAAACCCGACAGGA
CTATAAAGATACCAGGCGTTTCCCCCTGGAAGCTCCCTCGTGCGCTCTCCTGTTCCGACCCTGCCGCTTA
CCGGATACCTGTCCGCCTTTCTCCCTTCGGGAAGCGTGGCGCTTTCTCATAGCTCACGCTGTAGGTATCT
CAGTTCGGTGTAGGTCGTTCGCTCCAAGCTGGGCTGTGTGCACGAACCCCCCGTTCAGCCCGACCGCTGC
GCCTTATCCGGTAACTATCGTCTTGAGTCCAACCCGGTAAGACACGACTTATCGCCACTGGCAGCAGCCA
CTGGTAACAGGATTAGCAGAGCGAGGTATGTAGGCGGTGCTACAGAGTTCTTGAAGTGGTGGCCTAACTA
CGGCTACACTAGAAGAACAGTATTTGGTATCTGCGCTCTGCTGAAGCCAGTTACCTTCGGAAAAAGAGTT
GGTAGCTCTTGATCCGGCAAACAAACCACCGCTGGTAGCGGTGGTTTTTTTGTTTGCAAGCAGCAGATTA
CGCGCAGAAAAAAAGGATCTCAAGAAGATCCTTTGATCTTTTCTACGGGGTCTGACACTCAGTGGAACGA
AAACTCACGTTAAGGGATTTTGGTCATGAGATTATCAAAAAGGATCTTCACCTAGATCCTTTTAAATTAA
AAATGAAGTTTTAAATCAATCTAAAGTATATATGAGTAAACTTGGTCTGACAGTTACCAATGCTTAATCA
GTGAGGCACCTATCTCAGCGATCTGTCTATTTCGTTCATCCATAGTTGCCTGACTCCCCGTCGTGTAGAT
AACTACGATACGGGAGGGCTTACCATCTGGCCCCAGTGCTGCAATGATACCGCGAGACCCACGCTCACCG
GCTCCAGATTTATCAGCAATAAACCAGCCAGCCGGAAGGGCCGAGCGCAGAAGTGGTCCTGCAACTTTAT
CCGCCTCCATCCAGTCTATTAATTGTTGCCGGGAAGCTAGAGTAAGTAGTTCGCCAGTTAATAGTTTGCG
CAACGTTGTTGCCATTGCTACAGGCATCGTGGTGTCACGCTCGTCGTTTGGTATGGCTTCATTCAGCTCC
GGTTCCCAACGATCAAGGCGAGTTACATGATCCCCCATGTTGTGCAAAAAAGCGGTTAGCTCCTTCGGTC
CTCCGATCGTTGTCAGAAGTAAGTTGGCCGCAGTGTTATCACTCATGGTTATGGCAGCACTGCATAATTC
TCTTACTGTCATGCCATCCGTAAGATGCTTTTCTGTGACTGGTGAGTACTCAACCAAGTCATTCTGAGAA
TAGTGTATGCGGCGACCGAGTTGCTCTTGCCCGGCGTCAATACGGGATAATACCGCGCCACATAGCAGAA
CTTTAAAAGTGCTCATCATTGGAAAACGTTCTTCGGGGCGAAAACTCTCAAGGATCTTACCGCTGTTGAG
ATCCAGTTCGATGTAACCCACTCGTGCACCCAACTGATCTTCAGCATCTTTTACTTTCACCAGCGTTTCT
GGGTGAGCAAAAACAGGAAGGCAAAATGCCGCAAAAAAGGGAATAAGGGCGACACGGAAATGTTGAATAC
TCATACTCTTCCTTTTTCAATATTATTGAAGCATTTATCAGGGTTATTGTCTCATGAGCGGATACATATT
TGAATGTATTTAGAAAAATAAACAAATAGGGGTTCCGCGCACATTTCCCCGAAAAGTGCCACCTGACGTC
GACGGATCGGGAGATCGATCTCCCGATCCCCTAGGGTCTACTCTCAGTACAATCTGCTCTGATGCCGCAT
AGTTAAGCCAGTATCTGCTCCCTGCTTGTGTGTTGGAGGTCGCTGAGTAGTGCGCGAGCAAAATTTAAGC
TACAACAAGGCAAGGCTTGACCGACAATTGCATGAAGAATCTGCTTAGGGTTAGGCGTTTTGCGCTGCTT
CGCGATGTACGGGCCAGATATAC
Features (pLannotate 1.2.2; 15 found; start..end, strand, type, name):
      6..385     +  enhancer       CMV enhancer: human cytomegalovirus immediate early enhancer
    386..589     +  promoter       CMV promoter: human cytomegalovirus (CMV) immediate early promoter
    631..649     +  promoter       T7 promoter: promoter for bacteriophage T7 RNA polymerase
    720..2751    +  CDS            gag-pol (fragment): Moloney murine leukemia virus Gag-Pol polyprotein; gag-pol; contains a read-through stop codon
   2868..3092    +  polyA_signal   bGH poly(A) signal: bovine growth hormone polyadenylation signal
   3096..3117    +  promoter       SV40 promoter (fragment): SV40 enhancer and early promoter
   3122..3138    +  misc_feature   MCS (fragment): pBluescript multiple cloning site
   3187..3203    -  protein_bind   lac operator: The lac repressor binds to the lac operator to inhibit transcription in E. coli. This inhibition can be relieved by adding lactose or isopropyl-β-D-thiogalactopyranoside (IPTG). lac repressor encoded by lacI
   3211..3241    -  promoter       lac promoter: promoter for the E. coli lac operon
   3256..3277    -  protein_bind   CAP binding site: CAP binding activates transcription in the presence of cAMP. E. coli catabolite activator protein
   3290..3382    -  CDS            lacI (fragment): lac repressor; lacI; The lac repressor binds to the lac operator to inhibit transcription in E. coli. This inhibition can be relieved by adding lactose or isopropyl-β-D-thiogalactopyranoside (IPTG).
   3565..4153    -  rep_origin     ori: high-copy-number ColE1/pMB1/pBR322/pUC origin of replication
   4324..5184    -  CDS            AmpR: β-lactamase; bla; confers resistance to ampicillin, carbenicillin, and related antibiotics
   5185..5289    -  promoter       AmpR promoter: bla
   5360..5404    -  misc_feature   bom (fragment): basis of mobility region from pBR322
