[The description below was written by a language model from this plasmid's Addgene catalogue record and pLannotate feature annotations shown in this document.]
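Description:
MMLV-RT for Split-PE (pEH45) is a mammalian expression plasmid of about 5.5 kb built on the pCMV-T7 backbone. It expresses the Moloney murine leukemia virus reverse transcriptase as a stand-alone protein rather than fused to a Cas9 nickase. The plasmid is propagated in E. coli through a high-copy ColE1/pUC-type origin and selected with ampicillin through the β-lactamase gene and its own promoter. The feature table also shows small backbone remnants: a lac promoter/operator with its CAP binding site, and fragments of lacI, an SV40 promoter, a pBluescript multiple cloning site and the pBR322 bom region. None of these has a stated role in the payload. No mammalian selection marker is annotated, which is consistent with use by transient transfection.

The expression cassette consists of the human CMV immediate-early enhancer and promoter, followed by a T7 promoter that would allow in vitro transcription of the same open reading frame. Next comes the RT coding sequence, and the cassette ends with the bovine growth hormone polyadenylation signal. The annotation software labels the insert as a fragment of the MMLV Gag-Pol polyprotein, which corresponds to the reverse transcriptase portion. According to the record, this is the full-length, synthetic RT pentamutant used in the PE2 prime editor (D200N, T306K, W313F, T330P, L603W). It is flanked at both the N and C termini by bipartite nuclear localization signals, which are not separately annotated in the feature table.

The construct is intended for "Split-PE" prime editing, in which the reverse transcriptase is supplied untethered. This presumably means co-delivery with separate nickase and prime editing guide RNA constructs, but the record does not list these partner plasmids.
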