Addgene plasmid #190105: MMLV-RT for Split-PE (pEH45)
Purpose: Expresses MMLV-RT (full-length, from PE2) for Split-PE use
Depositing lab: Keith Joung. Depositing organization: Massachusetts General Hospital. Publication: Engineered CRISPR prime editors with compact, untethered reverse transcriptases. Grunewald J, Miller BR, Szalay RN, Cabeceiras PK, Woodilla CJ, Holtz EJB, Petri K, Joung JK. Nat Biotechnol. 2023 Mar;41(3):337-343. doi: 10.1038/s41587-022-01473-1. Epub 2022 Sep 26. PubMed 36163548.
Backbone
  Vector backbone: pCMV-T7, Addgene #132775
  Vector type: Mammalian Expression
Growth in bacteria
  Bacterial resistance: Ampicillin, 100 μg/mL
  Growth temperature: 37°C
  Growth strain: DH5alpha
  Copy number: High Copy
Gene/Insert
  Gene/Insert name: MMLV-RT
  Species: Synthetic
  Mutation: RT pentamutant from PE2 (D200N, T306K, W313F, T330P, L603W)
  Promoter: CMV
  Tag / fusion protein: bpNLS (N terminal on insert); bpNLS (C terminal on insert)
  Cloning method: Gibson Cloning
Terms and licenses: Academic/Nonprofit Terms; Industry Terms: Not Available to Industry
How to cite: MMLV-RT for Split-PE (pEH45) was a gift from Keith Joung (Addgene plasmid # 190105 ; http://n2t.net/addgene:190105 ; RRID:Addgene_190105)
